>Addgene plasmid #77060 | PDGFRB gRNA (BRDN0001147116) | addgene full sequence | sequence record 187038 | Addgene Assembled Sequence
CCCGGGTGCAAAGATGGATAAAGTTTTAAACAGAGAGGAATCTTTGCAGCTAATGGACCTTCTAGGTCTT
GAAAGGAGTGGGAATTGGCTCCGGTGCCCGTCAGTGGGCAGAGCGCACATCGCCCACAGTCCCCGAGAAG
TTGGGGGGAGGGGTCGGCAATTGATCCGGTGCCTAGAGAAGGTGGCGCGGGGTAAACTGGGAAAGTGATG
TCGTGTACTGGCTCCGCCTTTTTCCCGAGGGTGGGGGAGAACCGTATATAAGTGCAGTAGTCGCCGTGAA
CGTTCTTTTTCGCAACGGGTTTGCCGCCAGAACACAGGTAAGTGCCGTGTGTGGTTCCCGCGGGCCTGGC
CTCTTTACGGGTTATGGCCCTTGCGTGCCTTGAATTACTTCCACCTGGCTGCAGTACGTGATTCTTGATC
CCGAGCTTCGGGTTGGAAGTGGGTGGGAGAGTTCGAGGCCTTGCGCTTAAGGAGCCCCTTCGCCTCGTGC
TTGAGTTGAGGCCTGGCCTGGGCGCTGGGGCCGCCGCGTGCGAATCTGGTGGCACCTTCGCGCCTGTCTC
GCTGCTTTCGATAAGTCTCTAGCCATTTAAAATTTTTGATGACCTGCTGCGACGCTTTTTTTCTGGCAAG
ATAGTCTTGTAAATGCGGGCCAAGATCTGCACACTGGTATTTCGGTTTTTGGGGCCGCGGGCGGCGACGG
GGCCCGTGCGTCCCAGCGCACATGTTCGGCGAGGCGGGGCCTGCGAGCGCGGCCACCGAGAATCGGACGG
GGGTAGTCTCAAGCTGGCCGGCCTGCTCTGGTGCCTGGCCTCGCGCCGCCGTGTATCGCCCCGCCCTGGG
CGGCAAGGCTGGCCCGGTCGGCACCAGTTGCGTGAGCGGAAAGATGGCCGCTTCCCGGCCCTGCTGCAGG
GAGCTCAAAATGGAGGACGCGGCGCTCGGGAGAGCGGGCGGGTGAGTCACCCACACAAAGGAAAAGGGCC
TTTCCGTCCTCAGCCGTCGCTTCATGTGACTCCACGGAGTACCGGGCGCCGTCCAGGCACCTCGATTAGT
TCTCGAGCTTTTGGAGTACGTCGTCTTTAGGTTGGGGGGAGGGGTTTTATGCGATGGAGTTTCCCCACAC
TGAGTGGGTGGAGACTGAAGTTAGGCCAGCTTGGCACTTGATGTAATTCTCCTTGGAATTTGCCCTTTTT
GAGTTTGGATCTTGGTTCATTCTCAAGCCTCAGACAGTGGTTCAAAGTTTTTTTCTTCCATTTCAGGTGT
CGTGACGTACGGCCACCATGACCGAGTACAAGCCCACGGTGCGCCTCGCCACCCGCGACGACGTCCCCAG
GGCCGTACGCACCCTCGCCGCCGCGTTCGCCGACTACCCCGCCACGCGCCACACCGTCGATCCGGACCGC
CACATCGAGCGGGTCACCGAGCTGCAAGAACTCTTCCTCACGCGCGTCGGGCTCGACATCGGCAAGGTGT
GGGTCGCGGACGACGGCGCCGCCGTGGCGGTCTGGACCACGCCGGAGAGCGTCGAAGCGGGGGCGGTGTT
CGCCGAGATCGGCCCGCGCATGGCCGAGTTGAGCGGTTCCCGGCTGGCCGCGCAGCAACAGATGGAAGGC
CTCCTGGCGCCGCACCGGCCCAAGGAGCCCGCGTGGTTCCTGGCCACCGTCGGAGTCTCGCCCGACCACC
AGGGCAAGGGTCTGGGCAGCGCCGTCGTGCTCCCCGGAGTGGAGGCGGCCGAGCGCGCCGGGGTGCCCGC
CTTCCTGGAGACCTCCGCGCCCCGCAACCTCCCCTTCTACGAGCGGCTCGGCTTCACCGTCACCGCCGAC
GTCGAGGTGCCCGAAGGACCGCGCACCTGGTGCATGACCCGCAAGCCCGGTGCCTGAACGCGTTAAGTCG
ACAATCAACCTCTGGATTACAAAATTTGTGAAAGATTGACTGGTATTCTTAACTATGTTGCTCCTTTTAC
GCTATGTGGATACGCTGCTTTAATGCCTTTGTATCATGCTATTGCTTCCCGTATGGCTTTCATTTTCTCC
TCCTTGTATAAATCCTGGTTGCTGTCTCTTTATGAGGAGTTGTGGCCCGTTGTCAGGCAACGTGGCGTGG
TGTGCACTGTGTTTGCTGACGCAACCCCCACTGGTTGGGGCATTGCCACCACCTGTCAGCTCCTTTCCGG
GACTTTCGCTTTCCCCCTCCCTATTGCCACGGCGGAACTCATCGCCGCCTGCCTTGCCCGCTGCTGGACA
GGGGCTCGGCTGTTGGGCACTGACAATTCCGTGGTGTTGTCGGGGAAATCATCGTCCTTTCCTTGGCTGC
TCGCCTGTGTTGCCACCTGGATTCTGCGCGGGACGTCCTTCTGCTACGTCCCTTCGGCCCTCAATCCAGC
GGACCTTCCTTCCCGCGGCCTGCTGCCGGCTCTGCGGCCTCTTCCGCGTCTTCGCCTTCGCCCTCAGACG
AGTCGGATCTCCCTTTGGGCCGCCTCCCCGCGTCGACTTTAAGACCAATGACTTACAAGGCAGCTGTAGA
TCTTAGCCACTTTTTAAAAGAAAAGGGGGGACTGGAAGGGCTAATTCACTCCCAACGAAGACAAGATCTG
CTTTTTGCTTGTACTGGGTCTCTCTGGTTAGACCAGATCTGAGCCTGGGAGCTCTCTGGCTAACTAGGGA
ACCCACTGCTTAAGCCTCAATAAAGCTTGCCTTGAGTGCTTCAAGTAGTGTGTGCCCGTCTGTTGTGTGA
CTCTGGTAACTAGAGATCCCTCAGACCCTTTTAGTCAGTGTGGAAAATCTCTAGCAGTACGTATAGTAGT
TCATGTCATCTTATTATTCAGTATTTATAACTTGCAAAGAAATGAATATCAGAGAGTGAGAGGAACTTGT
TTATTGCAGCTTATAATGGTTACAAATAAAGCAATAGCATCACAAATTTCACAAATAAAGCATTTTTTTC
ACTGCATTCTAGTTGTGGTTTGTCCAAACTCATCAATGTATCTTATCATGTCTGGCTCTAGCTATCCCGC
CCCTAACTCCGCCCATCCCGCCCCTAACTCCGCCCAGTTCCGCCCATTCTCCGCCCCATGGCTGACTAAT
TTTTTTTATTTATGCAGAGGCCGAGGCCGCCTCGGCCTCTGAGCTATTCCAGAAGTAGTGAGGAGGCTTT
TTTGGAGGCCTAGGGACGTACCCAATTCGCCCTATAGTGAGTCGTATTACGCGCGCTCACTGGCCGTCGT
TTTACAACGTCGTGACTGGGAAAACCCTGGCGTTACCCAACTTAATCGCCTTGCAGCACATCCCCCTTTC
GCCAGCTGGCGTAATAGCGAAGAGGCCCGCACCGATCGCCCTTCCCAACAGTTGCGCAGCCTGAATGGCG
AATGGG
[124 nt withheld, positions 3367-3490]
C
[91 nt withheld, positions 3492-3582]
A
[49 nt withheld, positions 3584-3632]
CCTTTGACGTTGGAGTCCACGTTCTTT
[37 nt withheld, positions 3660-3696]
ACCCTATCTCGGTCTATTCTTTTGATTTATAAGGGATTTTGCCGATTTCGGCCTATTGGTTAAAAAATGA
GCTGATTTAACAAAAATTTAACGCGAATTTTAACAAAATATTAACGCTTACAATTTAGGTGGCACTTTTC
GGGGAAATGTGCGCGGAACCCCTATTTGTTTATTTTTCTAAATACATTCAAATATGTATCCGCTCATGAG
ACAATAACCCTGATAAATGCTTCAATAATATTGAAAAAGGAAGAGTATGAGTATTCAACATTTCCGTGTC
GCCCTTATTCCCTTTTTTGCGGCATTTTGCCTTCCTGTTTTTGCTCACCCAGAAACGCTGGTGAAAGTAA
AAGATGCTGAAGATCAGTTGGGTGCACGAGTGGGTTACATCGAACTGGATCTCAACAGCGGTAAGATCCT
TGAGAGTTTTCGCCCCGAAGAACGTTTTCCAATGATGAGCACTTTTAAAGTTCTGCTATGTGGCGCGGTA
TTATCCCGTATTGACGCCGGGCAAGAGCAACTCGGTCGCCGCATACACTATTCTCAGAATGACTTGGTTG
AGTACTCACCAGTCACAGAAAAGCATCTTACGGATGGCATGACAGTAAGAGAATTATGCAGTGCTGCCAT
AACCATGAGTGATAACACTGCGGCCAACTTACTTCTGACAACGATCGGAGGACCGAAGGAGCTAACCGCT
TTTTTGCACAACATGGGGGATCATGTAACTCGCCTTGATCGTTGGGAACCGGAGCTGAATGAAGCCATAC
CAAACGACGAGCGTGACACCACGATGCCTGTAGCAATGGCAACAACGTTGCGCAAACTATTAACTGGCGA
ACTACTTACTCTAGCTTCCCGGCAACAATTAATAGACTGGATGGAGGCGGATAAAGTTGCAGGACCACTT
CTGCGCTCGGCCCTTCCGGCTGGCTGGTTTATTGCTGATAAATCTGGAGCCGGTGAGCGTGGGTCTCGCG
GTATCATTGCAGCACTGGGGCCAGATGGTAAGCCCTCCCGTATCGTAGTTATCTACACGACGGGGAGTCA
GGCAACTATGGATGAACGAAATAGACAGATCGCTGAGATAGGTGCCTCACTGATTAAGCATTGGTAACTG
TCAGACCAAGTTTACTCATATATACTTTAGATTGATTTAAAACTTCATTTTTAATTTAAAAGGATCTAGG
TGAAGATCCTTTTTGATAATCTCATGACCAAAATCCCTTAACGTGAGTTTTCGTTCCACTGAGCGTCAGA
CCCCGTAGAAAAGATCAAAGGATCTTCTTGAGATCCTTTTTTTCTGCGCGTAATCTGCTGCTTGCAAACA
AAAAAACCACCGCTACCAGCGGTGGTTTGTTTGCCGGATCAAGAGCTACCAACTCTTTTTCCGAAGGTAA
CTGGCTTCAGCAGAGCGCAGATACCAAATACTGTTCTTCTAGTGTAGCCGTAGTTAGGCCACCACTTCAA
GAACTCTGTAGCACCGCCTACATACCTCGCTCTGCTAATCCTGTTACCAGTGGCTGCTGCCAGTGGCGAT
AAGTCGTGTCTTACCGGGTTGGACTCAAGACGATAGTTACCGGATAAGGCGCAGCGGTCGGGCTGAACGG
GGGGTTCGTGCACACAGCCCAGCTTGGAGCGAACGACCTACACCGAACTGAGATACCTACAGCGTGAGCT
ATGAGAAAGCGCCACGCTTCCCGAAGGGAGAAAGGCGGACAGGTATCCGGTAAGCGGCAGGGTCGGAACA
GGAGAGCGCACGAGGGAGCTTCCAGGGGGAAACGCCTGGTATCTTTATAGTCCTGTCGGGTTTCGCCACC
TCTGACTTGAGCGTCGATTTTTGTGATGCTCGTCAGGGGGGCGGAGCCTATGGAAAAACGCCAGCAACGC
GGCCTTTTTACGGTTCCTGGCCTTTTGCTGGCCTTTTGCTCACATGTTCTTTCCTGCGTTATCCCCTGAT
TCTGTGGATAACCGTATTACCGCCTTTGAGTGAGCTGATACCGCTCGCCGCAGCCGAACGACCGAGCGCA
GCGAGTCAGTGAGCGAGGAAGCGGAAGAGCGCCCAATACGCAAACCGCCTCTCCCCGCGCGTTGGCCGAT
TCATTAATGCAGCTGGCACGACAGGTTTCCCGACTGGAAAGCGGGCAGTGAGCGCAACGCAATTAATGTG
AGTTAGCTCACTCATTAGGCACCCCAGGCTTTACACTTTATGCTTCCGGCTCGTATGTTGTGTGGAATTG
TGAGCGGATAACAATTTCACACAGGAAACAGCTATGACCATGATTACGCCAAGCGCGCAATTAACCCTCA
CTAAAGGGAACAAAAGCTGGAGCTGCAAGCTTAATGTAGTCTTATGCAATACTCTTGTAGTCTTGCAACA
TGGTAACGATGAGTTAGCAACATGCCTTACAAGGAGAGAAAAAGCACCGTGCATGCCGATTGGTGGAAGT
AAGGTGGTACGATCGTGCCTTATTAGGAAGGCAACAGACGGGTCTGACATGGATTGGACGAACCACTGAA
TTGCCGCATTGCAGAGATATTGTATTTAAGTGCCTAGCTCGATACATAAACGGGTCTCTCTGGTTAGACC
AGATCTGAGCCTGGGAGCTCTCTGGCTAACTAGGGAACCCACTGCTTAAGCCTCAATAAAGCTTGCCTTG
AGTGCTTCAAGTAGTGTGTGCCCGTCTGTTGTGTGACTCTGGTAACTAGAGATCCCTCAGACCCTTTTAG
TCAGTGTGGAAAATCTCTAGCAGTGGCGCCCGAACAGGGACTTGAAAGCGAAAGGGAAACCAGAGGAGCT
CTCTCGACGCAGGACTCGGCTTGCTGAAGCGCGCACGGCAAGAGGCGAGGGGCGGCGACTGGTGAGTACG
CCAAAAATTTTGACTAGCGGAGGCTAGAAGGAGAGAGATGGGTGCGAGAGCGTCAGTATTAAGCGGGGGA
GAATTAGATCGCGATGGGAAAAAATTCGGTTAAGGCCAGGGGGAAAGAAAAAATATAAATTAAAACATAT
AGTATGGGCAAGCAGGGAGCTAGAACGATTCGCAGTTAATCCTGGCCTGTTAGAAACATCAGAAGGCTGT
AGACAAATACTGGGACAGCTACAACCATCCCTTCAGACAGGATCAGAAGAACTTAGATCATTATATAATA
CAGTAGCAACCCTCTATTGTGTGCATCAAAGGATAGAGATAAAAGACACCAAGGAAGCTTTAGACAAGAT
AGAGGAAGAGCAAAACAAAAGTAAGACCACCGCACAGCAAGCGGCCGCTGATCTTCAGACCTGGAGGAGG
AGATATGAGGGACAATTGGAGAAGTGAATTATATAAATATAAAGTAGTAAAAATTGAACCATTAGGAGTA
GCACCCACCAAGGCAAAGAGAAGAGTGGTGCAGAGAGAAAAAAGAGCAGTGGGAATAGGAGCTTTGTTCC
TTGGGTTCTTGGGAGCAGCAGGAAGCACTATGGGCGCAGCGTCAATGACGCTGACGGTACAGGCCAGACA
ATTATTGTCTGGTATAGTGCAGCAGCAGAACAATTTGCTGAGGGCTATTGAGGCGCAACAGCATCTGTTG
CAACTCACAGTCTGGGGCATCAAGCAGCTCCAGGCAAGAATCCTGGCTGTGGAAAGATACCTAAAGGATC
AACAGCTCCTGGGGATTTGGGGTTGCTCTGGAAAACTCATTTGCACCACTGCTGTGCCTTGGAATGCTAG
TTGGAGTAATAAATCTCTGGAACAGATTTGGAATCACACGACCTGGATGGAGTGGGACAGAGAAATTAAC
AATTACACAAGCTTAATACACTCCTTAATTGAAGAATCGCAAAACCAGCAAGAAAAGAATGAACAAGAAT
TATTGGAATTAGATAAATGGGCAAGTTTGTGGAATTGGTTTAACATAACAAATTGGCTGTGGTATATAAA
ATTATTCATAATGATAGTAGGAGGCTTGGTAGGTTTAAGAATAGTTTTTGCTGTACTTTCTATAGTGAAT
AGAGTTAGGCAGGGATATTCACCATTATCGTTTCAGACCCACCTCCCAACCCCGAGGGGACCCAGAGAGG
GCCTATTTCCCATGATTCCTTCATATTTGCATATACGATACAAGGCTGTTAGAGAGATAATTAGAATTAA
TTTGACTGTAAACACAAAGATATTAGTACAAAATACGTGACGTAGAAAGTAATAATTTCTTGGGTAGTTT
GCAGTTTTAAAATTATGTTTTAAAATGGACTATCATATGCTTACCGTAACTTGAAAGTATTTCGATTTCT
TGGCTTTATATATCTTGTGGAAAGGACGAAACACCGCTCCCGTGTCTAGCCCAGTGGTTTTAGAGCTAGA
AATAGCAAGTTAAAATAAGGCTAGTCCGTTATCAACTTGAAAAAGTGGCACCGAGTCGGTGCTTTTTTAA
GCTTGGCGTAACTAGATCTTGAGACAAATGGCAGTATTCATCCACAATTTTAAAAGAAAAGGGGGGATTG
GGGGGTACAGTGCAGGGGAAAGAATAGTAGACATAATAGCAACAGACATACAAACTAAAGAATTACAAAA
ACAAATTACAAAAATTCAAAATTTTCGGGTTTATTACAGGGACAGCAGAGATCCACTTTGGCGCCGGCTC
GAGGGGG
Features (pLannotate 1.2.2; 29 found; start..end, strand, type, name):
     14..80      +  CDS            small t antigen (fragment): SV40 (simian virus 40) small t antigen
    106..317     +  promoter       EF-1α core promoter: core promoter for human elongation factor EF-1α
    318..1256    +  intron         EF-1α intron A: intron upstream of the start codon of human EF-1α
   1278..1877    +  CDS            PuroR (fragment): puromycin N-acetyltransferase; pac from Streptomyces; confers resistance to puromycin
   1893..2481    +  misc_feature   WPRE: woodchuck hepatitis virus posttranscriptional regulatory element
   2532..2551    +  misc_feature   cPPT/CTS (fragment): central polypurine tract and central termination sequence of HIV-1
   2553..2786    +  LTR            3' LTR (ΔU3): self-inactivating 3' long terminal repeat (LTR) from HIV-1
   2864..2985    +  polyA_signal   SV40 poly(A) signal: SV40 polyadenylation signal
   3025..3160    +  rep_origin     SV40 ori: SV40 origin of replication
   3181..3199    -  promoter       T7 promoter: promoter for bacteriophage T7 RNA polymerase
   3207..3362    +  CDS            lacZα (fragment): LacZα fragment of β-galactosidase; lacZ fragment
   3367..3795    +  rep_origin     f1 ori (sequence partly withheld): f1 bacteriophage origin of replication; arrow indicates direction of (+) strand synthesis
   3848..3952    +  promoter       AmpR promoter: bla
   3953..4813    +  CDS            AmpR: β-lactamase; bla; confers resistance to ampicillin, carbenicillin, and related antibiotics
   4984..5572    +  rep_origin     ori: high-copy-number ColE1/pMB1/pBR322/pUC origin of replication
   5755..5847    +  CDS            lacI (fragment): lac repressor; lacI; The lac repressor binds to the lac operator to inhibit transcription in E. coli. This inhibition can be relieved by adding lactose or isopropyl-β-D-thiogalactopyranoside (IPTG).
   5860..5881    +  protein_bind   CAP binding site: CAP binding activates transcription in the presence of cAMP. E. coli catabolite activator protein
   5896..5926    +  promoter       lac promoter: promoter for the E. coli lac operon
   5934..5950    +  protein_bind   lac operator: The lac repressor binds to the lac operator to inhibit transcription in E. coli. This inhibition can be relieved by adding lactose or isopropyl-β-D-thiogalactopyranoside (IPTG). lac repressor encoded by lacI
   5995..6013    +  promoter       T3 promoter: promoter for bacteriophage T3 RNA polymerase
   6041..6267    +  promoter       RSV promoter: Rous sarcoma virus enhancer/promoter
   6268..6448    +  LTR            5' LTR (truncated): truncated 5' long terminal repeat (LTR) from HIV-1
   6495..6620    +  misc_feature   HIV-1 Ψ: packaging signal of human immunodeficiency virus type 1
   6604..6967    +  CDS            HIV-1 gag (fragment): gag protein from human immunodeficiency virus 1; gag
   7113..7346    +  misc_feature   RRE: The Rev response element (RRE) of HIV-1 allows for Rev-dependent mRNA export from the nucleus to the cytoplasm.
   7723..7749    +  CDS            Rev (fragment): human immunodeficiency virus 1 (HIV-1) Rev protein; rev; enhances nuclear export of unspliced and incompletely spliced viral mRNAs
   7753..7993    +  promoter       U6 promoter: RNA polymerase III promoter for human U6 snRNA
   8023..8098    +  misc_RNA       gRNA scaffold: guide RNA scaffold for the Streptococcus pyogenes CRISPR/Cas9 system
   8154..8271    +  misc_feature   cPPT/CTS: central polypurine tract and central termination sequence of HIV-1
