[The description below was written by a language model from this plasmid's Addgene catalogue record and pLannotate feature annotations shown in this document.]
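Description:
PDGFRB gRNA (BRDN0001147116) is a third-generation lentiviral CRISPR guide plasmid built on the lentiGuide-Puro backbone and designed to express a single guide RNA against human PDGFRB, the platelet-derived growth factor receptor beta gene. It is propagated in E. coli as a high-copy plasmid through a ColE1/pUC-type origin with ampicillin selection from the β-lactamase gene. The backbone also carries an f1 origin, an SV40 origin and poly(A) signal, and residual lac-region and T7/T3 promoter elements.

The viral transfer cassette is arranged for Tat-independent packaging. An RSV promoter drives a truncated HIV-1 5' LTR, followed by the Ψ packaging signal with a partial gag sequence, the Rev response element for Rev-dependent nuclear export of the genomic RNA, and a cPPT/CTS element that aids nuclear import. The cassette ends in a ΔU3 self-inactivating 3' LTR, which leaves the integrated provirus without LTR promoter activity. Two expression units sit between the LTRs. A human U6 RNA polymerase III promoter transcribes the PDGFRB-targeting spacer fused to the Streptococcus pyogenes gRNA scaffold. An EF-1α promoter with its intron A drives puromycin N-acetyltransferase, and a downstream WPRE enhances expression, so transduced mammalian cells can be selected with puromycin.

The plasmid does not encode Cas9. It is therefore meant to be used with a separate Cas9 lentiviral vector or in cells that already express Cas9, where the guide directs cleavage of PDGFRB for gene disruption. The guide belongs to a human kinome gRNA collection designed with optimized sgRNA rules to maximize on-target activity and reduce off-target effects.
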