Addgene plasmid #77060: PDGFRB gRNA (BRDN0001147116)
Purpose: 3rd generation lentiviral gRNA plasmid targeting human PDGFRB
Depositing lab: John Doench & David Root. Depositing organization: Broad Institute. Publication: Optimized sgRNA design to maximize activity and minimize off-target effects of CRISPR-Cas9. Doench JG, Fusi N, Sullender M, Hegde M, Vaimberg EW, Donovan KF, Smith I, Tothova Z, Wilen C, Orchard R, Virgin HW, Listgarten J, Root DE. Nat Biotechnol. 2016 Jan 18. doi: 10.1038/nbt.3437. PubMed 26780180.
Backbone
  Vector backbone: lentiGuide-Puro
  Backbone manufacturer: Zhang Lab (Addgene plasmid # 52963)
  Vector type: Mammalian Expression, Lentiviral, CRISPR
  Selectable markers: Puromycin
Growth in bacteria
  Bacterial resistance: Ampicillin, 100 μg/mL
  Growth temperature: 37°C
  Growth strain: DH5alpha
  Copy number: High Copy
Gene/Insert
  Gene/Insert name: PDGFRB (alt names: PDGFRB; NM_002609.3)
  gRNA/shRNA sequence: CTCCCGTGTCTAGCCCAGTG
  Species: H. sapiens (human)
  Entrez Gene: PDGFRB (a.k.a. CD140B, IBGC4, IMF1, JTK12, KOGS, PDGFR, PDGFR-1, PDGFR1, PENTT)
  Promoter: hU6
  Cloning method: Unknown
  Sequencing primers: 5′ U6-F; 3′ pS2-R
Terms and licenses: Academic/Nonprofit Terms; Industry Terms: Not Available to Industry
Depositor comments: The gRNA was designed to target the following Genbank reference sequence(s): NM_002609.3. Note that this plasmid does NOT contain Cas9. It should be used in conjunction with lentiCas9-Blast (Addgene #52962) or otherwise with cell lines already expressing Cas9. Browse the full kinome gRNA library at http://www.addgene.org/pooled-library/broadgpp-human-kinome/ or visit http://www.broadinstitute.org/rnai/public/ for detailed protocols and information.
How to cite: PDGFRB gRNA (BRDN0001147116) was a gift from John Doench & David Root (Addgene plasmid # 77060 ; http://n2t.net/addgene:77060 ; RRID:Addgene_77060)
