>Addgene plasmid #77060 | PDGFRB gRNA (BRDN0001147116) | depositor partial sequence | sequence record 144520 | Target Sequence
CTCCCGTGTCTAGCCCAGTG
