>Addgene plasmid #77060 | PDGFRB gRNA (BRDN0001147116) | addgene partial sequence | sequence record 187037 | hU6-F
AGAAAGTAATAATTTCTTGGGTAGTTTGCAGTTTTAAAATTATGTTTTAAAATGGACTATCATATGCTTA
CCGTAACTTGAAAGTATTTCGATTTCTTGGCTTTATATATCTTGTGGAAAGGACGAAACACCGCTCCCGT
GTCTAGCCCAGTGGTTTTAGAGCTAGAAATAGCAAGTTAAAATAAGGCTAGTCCGTTATCAACTTGAAAA
AGTGGCACCGAGTCGGTGCTTTTTTAAGCTTGGCGTAACTAGATCTTGAGACAAATGGCAGTATTCATCC
ACAATTTTAAAAGAAAAGGGGGGATTGGGGGGTACAGTGCAGGGGAAAGAATAGTAGACATAATAGCAAC
AGACATACAAACTAAAGAATTACAAAAACAAATTACAAAAATTCAAAATTTTCGGGTTTATTACAGGGAC
AGCAGAGATCCACTTTGGCGCCGGCTCGAGGGGGCCCGGGTGCAAAGATGGATAAAGTTTTAAACAGAGA
GGAATCTTTGCAGCTAATGGACCTTCTAGGTCTTGAAAGGAGTGGGAATTGGCTCCGGTGCCCGTCAGTG
GGCAGAGCGC
